>Addgene plasmid #116142 | pHAGE-BRAF-E695K | addgene full sequence | sequence record 250566 | Addgene NGS Result
TTTTAAAAGAAAAGGGGGGATTGGGGGGTACAGTGCAGGGGAAAGAATAGTAGACATAATAGCAACAGAC
ATACAAACTAAAGAATTACAAAAACAAATTACAAAAATTCAAAATTTTCGGGTTTATTACAGGGACAGCA
GAGATCCAGTTTGGACTAGTCGTGAGGCTCCGGTGCCCGTCAGTGGGCAGAGCGCACATCGCCCACAGTC
CCCGAGAAGTTGGGGGGAGGGGTCGGCAATTGAACCGGTGCCTAGAGAAGGTGGCGCGGGGTAAACTGGG
AAAGTGATGTCGTGTACTGGCTCCGCCTTTTTCCCGAGGGTGGGGGAGAACCGTATATAAGTGCAGTAGT
CGCCGTGAACGTTCTTTTTCGCAACGGGTTTGCCGCCAGAACACAGGTAAGTGCCGTGTGTGGTTCCCGC
GGGCCTGGCCTCTTTACGGGTTATGGCCCTTGCGTGCCTTGAATTACTTCCACCTGGCTGCAGTACGTGA
TTCTTGATCCCGAGCTTCGGGTTGGAAGTGGGTGGGAGAGTTCGAGGCCTTGCGCTTAAGGAGCCCCTTC
GCCTCGTGCTTGAGTTGAGGCCTGGCCTGGGCGCTGGGGCCGCCGCGTGCGAATCTGGTGGCACCTTCGC
GCCTGTCTCGCTGCTTTCGATAAGTCTCTAGCCATTTAAAATTTTTGATGACCTGCTGCGACGCTTTTTT
TCTGGCAAGATAGTCTTGTAAATGCGGGCCAAGATCTGCACACTGGTATTTCGGTTTTTGGGGCCGCGGG
CGGCGACGGGGCCCGTGCGTCCCAGCGCACATGTTCGGCGAGGCGGGGCCTGCGAGCGCGGCCACCGAGA
ATCGGACGGGGGTAGTCTCAAGCTGGCCGGCCTGCTCTGGTGCCTGGCCTCGCGCCGCCGTGTATCGCCC
CGCCCTGGGCGGCAAGGCTGGCCCGGTCGGCACCAGTTGCGTGAGCGGAAAGATGGCCGCTTCCCGGCCC
TGCTGCAGGGAGCTCAAAATGGAGGACGCGGCGCTCGGGAGAGCGGGCGGGTGAGTCACCCACACAAAGG
AAAAGGGCCTTTCCGTCCTCAGCCGTCGCTTCATGTGACTCCACGGAGTACCGGGCGCCGTCCAGGCACC
TCGATTAGTTCTCGAGCTTTTGGAGTACGTCGTCTTTAGGTTGGGGGGAGGGGTTTTATGCGATGGAGTT
TCCCCACACTGAGTGGGTGGAGACTGAAGTTAGGCCAGCTTGGCACTTGATGTAATTCTCCTTGGAATTT
GCCCTTTTTGAGTTTGGATCTTGGTTCATTCTCAAGCCTCAGACAGTGGTTCAAAGTTTTTTTCTTCCAT
TTCAGGTGTCGTGAAGCGGCCCTGCAGATATCAACAAGTTTGTACAAAAAAGCAGGCACCATGGCGGCGC
TGAGCGGTGGCGGTGGTGGCGGCGCGGAGCCGGGCCAGGCTCTGTTCAACGGGGACATGGAGCCCGAGGC
CGGCGCCGGCGCCGGCGCCGCGGCCTCTTCGGCTGCGGACCCTGCCATTCCGGAGGAGGTGTGGAATATC
AAACAAATGATTAAGTTGACACAGGAACATATAGAGGCCCTATTGGACAAATTTGGTGGGGAGCATAATC
CACCATCAATATATCTGGAGGCCTATGAAGAATACACCAGCAAGCTAGATGCACTCCAACAAAGAGAACA
ACAGTTATTGGAATCTCTGGGGAACGGAACTGATTTTTCTGTTTCTAGCTCTGCATCAATGGATACCGTT
ACATCTTCTTCCTCTTCTAGCCTTTCAGTGCTACCTTCATCTCTTTCAGTTTTTCAAAATCCCACAGATG
TGGCACGGAGCAACCCCAAGTCACCACAAAAACCTATCGTTAGAGTCTTCCTGCCCAACAAACAGAGGAC
AGTGGTACCTGCAAGGTGTGGAGTTACAGTCCGAGACAGTCTAAAGAAAGCACTGATGATGAGAGGTCTA
ATCCCAGAGTGCTGTGCTGTTTACAGAATTCAGGATGGAGAGAAGAAACCAATTGGTTGGGACACTGATA
TTTCCTGGCTTACTGGAGAAGAATTGCATGTGGAAGTGTTGGAGAATGTTCCACTTACAACACACAACTT
TGTACGAAAAACGTTTTTCACCTTAGCATTTTGTGACTTTTGTCGAAAGCTGCTTTTCCAGGGTTTCCGC
TGTCAAACATGTGGTTATAAATTTCACCAGCGTTGTAGTACAGAAGTTCCACTGATGTGTGTTAATTATG
ACCAACTTGATTTGCTGTTTGTCTCCAAGTTCTTTGAACACCACCCAATACCACAGGAAGAGGCGTCCTT
AGCAGAGACTGCCCTAACATCTGGATCATCCCCTTCCGCACCCGCCTCGGACTCTATTGGGCCCCAAATT
CTCACCAGTCCGTCTCCTTCAAAATCCATTCCAATTCCACAGCCCTTCCGACCAGCAGATGAAGATCATC
GAAATCAATTTGGGCAACGAGACCGATCCTCATCAGCTCCCAATGTGCATATAAACACAATAGAACCTGT
CAATATTGATGACTTGATTAGAGACCAAGGATTTCGTGGTGATGGAGGATCAACCACAGGTTTGTCTGCT
ACCCCCCCTGCCTCATTACCTGGCTCACTAACTAACGTGAAAGCCTTACAGAAATCTCCAGGACCTCAGC
GAGAAAGGAAGTCATCTTCATCCTCAGAAGACAGGAATCGAATGAAAACACTTGGTAGACGGGACTCGAG
TGATGATTGGGAGATTCCTGATGGGCAGATTACAGTGGGACAAAGAATTGGATCTGGATCATTTGGAACA
GTCTACAAGGGAAAGTGGCATGGTGATGTGGCAGTGAAAATGTTGAATGTGACAGCACCTACACCTCAGC
AGTTACAAGCCTTCAAAAATGAAGTAGGAGTACTCAGGAAAACACGACATGTGAATATCCTACTCTTCAT
GGGCTATTCCACAAAGCCACAACTGGCTATTGTTACCCAGTGGTGTGAGGGCTCCAGCTTGTATCACCAT
CTCCATATCATTGAGACCAAATTTGAGATGATCAAACTTATAGATATTGCACGACAGACTGCACAGGGCA
TGGATTACTTACACGCCAAGTCAATCATCCACAGAGACCTCAAGAGTAATAATATATTTCTTCATGAAGA
CCTCACAGTAAAAATAGGTGATTTTGGTCTAGCTACAGTGAAATCTCGATGGAGTGGGTCCCATCAGTTT
GAACAGTTGTCTGGATCCATTTTGTGGATGGCACCAGAAGTCATCAGAATGCAAGATAAAAATCCATACA
GCTTTCAGTCAGATGTATATGCATTTGGAATTGTTCTGTATGAATTGATGACTGGACAGTTACCTTATTC
AAACATCAACAACAGGGACCAGATAATTTTTATGGTGGGACGAGGATACCTGTCTCCAGATCTCAGTAAG
GTACGGAGTAACTGTCCAAAAGCCATGAAGAGATTAATGGCAAAGTGCCTCAAAAAGAAAAGAGATGAGA
GACCACTCTTTCCCCAAATTCTCGCCTCTATTGAGCTGCTGGCCCGCTCATTGCCAAAAATTCACCGCAG
TGCATCAGAACCCTCCTTGAATCGGGCTGGTTTCCAAACAGAGGATTTTAGTCTATATGCTTGTGCTTCT
CCAAAAACACCCATCCAGGCAGGGGGATATGGTGCGTTTCCTGTCCACTAGAACCCAGCTTTCTTGTACA
AAGTGGTGATATCCAATTAACCCTCACTAAAGGTATAAGAAGTAATTTGAGAAGAGTCCCTATAGTGAGT
CGTATTACCACCCAACTTTTCTATACAAAGTGGTTGATATCCAGCACAGTGGCGGCCGCTCGAGTCTAGA
GGGCCCGCGGTTCGAAGGTAAGCCTATCCCTAACCCTCTCCTCGGTCTCGATTCTACGCGTACCGGTTAG
TAATGAGATCCCTCCCCCCCCCCTAACGTTACTGGCCGAAGCCGCTTGGAATAAGGCCGGTGTGCGTTTG
TCTATATGTTATTTTCCACCATATTGCCGTCTTTTGGCAATGTGAGGGCCCGGAAACCTGGCCCTGTCTT
CTTGACGAGCATTCCTAGGGGTCTTTCCCCTCTCGCCAAAGGAATGCAAGGTCTGTTGAATGTCGTGAAG
GAAGCAGTTCCTCTGGAAGCTTCTTGAAGACAAACAACGTCTGTAGCGACCCTTTGCAGGCAGCGGAACC
CCCCACCTGGCGACAGGTGCCTCTGCGGCCAAAAGCCACGTGTATAAGATACACCTGCAAAGGCGGCACA
ACCCCAGTGCCACGTTGTGAGTTGGATAGTTGTGGAAAGAGTCAAATGGCTCTCCTCAAGCGTATTCAAC
AAGGGGCTGAAGGATGCCCAGAAGGTACCCCATTGTATGGGATCTGATCTGGGGCCTCGGTGCACATGCT
TTACATGTGTTTAGTCGAGGTTAAAAAAACGTCTAGGCCCCCCGAACCACGGGGACGTGGTTTTCCTTTG
AAAAACACGATGATAATATGGCCACACATATGACCGAGTACAAGCCCACGGTGCGCCTCGCCACCCGCGA
CGACGTCCCCAGGGCCGTACGCACCCTCGCCGCCGCGTTCGCCGACTACCCCGCCACGCGCCACACCGTC
GATCCGGACCGCCACATCGAGCGGGTCACCGAGCTGCAAGAACTCTTCCTCACGCGCGTCGGGCTCGACA
TCGGCAAGGTGTGGGTCGCGGACGACGGCGCCGCGGTGGCGGTCTGGACCACGCCGGAGAGCGTCGAAGC
GGGGGCGGTGTTCGCCGAGATCGGCCCGCGCATGGCCGAGTTGAGCGGTTCCCGGCTGGCCGCGCAGCAA
CAGATGGAAGGCCTCCTGGCGCCGCACCGGCCCAAGGAGCCCGCGTGGTTCCTGGCCACCGTCGGCGTCT
CGCCCGACCACCAGGGCAAGGGTCTGGGCAGCGCCGTCGTGCTCCCCGGAGTGGAGGCGGCCGAGCGCGC
CGGGGTGCCCGCCTTCCTGGAGACCTCCGCGCCCCGCAACCTCCCCTTCTACGAGCGGCTCGGCTTCACC
GTCACCGCCGACGTCGAGGTGCCCGAAGGACCGCGCACCTGGTGCATGACCCGCAAGCCCGGTGCCTAAA
TCGATAGATCCTAATCAACCTCTGGATTACAAAATTTGTGAAAGATTGACTGGTATTCTTAACTATGTTG
CTCCTTTTACGCTATGTGGATACGCTGCTTTAATGCCTTTGTATCATGCTATTGCTTCCCGTATGGCTTT
CATTTTCTCCTCCTTGTATAAATCCTGGTTGCTGTCTCTTTATGAGGAGTTGTGGCCCGTTGTCAGGCAA
CGTGGCGTGGTGTGCACTGTGTTTGCTGACGCAACCCCCACTGGTTGGGGCATTGCCACCACCTGTCAGC
TCCTTTCCGGGACTTTCGCTTTCCCCCTCCCTATTGCCACGGCGGAACTCATCGCCGCCTGCCTTGCCCG
CTGCTGGACAGGGGCTCGGCTGTTGGGCACTGACAATTCCGTGGTGTTGTCGGGGAAATCATCGTCCTTT
CCTTGGCTGCTCGCCTGTGTTGCCACCTGGATTCTGCGCGGGACGTCCTTCTGCTACGTCCCTTCGGCCC
TCAATCCAGCGGACCTTCCTTCCCGCGGCCTGCTGCCGGCTCTGCGGCCTCTTCCGCGTCTTCGCCTTCG
CCCTCAGACGAGTCGGATCTCCCTTTGGGCCGCCTCCCCGCCTGAGATCCTTTAAGACCAATGACTTACA
AGGCAGCTGTAGATCTTAGCCACTTTTTAAAAGAAAAGGGGGGACTGGAAGGGCTAATTCACTCCCAACG
AAGACAAGATCTGCTTTTTGCTTGTACTGGGTCTCTCTGGTTAGACCAGATCTGAGCCTGGGAGCTCTCT
GGCTAACTAGGGAACCCACTGCTTAAGCCTCAATAAAGCTTGCCTTGAGTGCTTCAAGTAGTGTGTGCCC
GTCTGTTGTGTGACTCTGGTAACTAGAGATCCCTCAGACCCTTTTAGTCAGTGTGGAAAATCTCTAGCAG
TAGTAGTTCATGTCATCTTATTATTCAGTATTTATAACTTGCAAAGAAATGAATATCAGAGAGTGAGAGG
CCCGGGTTAATTAAGGAAAGGGCTAGATCATTCTTGAAGACGAAAGGGCCTCGTGATACGCCTATTTTTA
TAGGTTAATGTCATGATAATAATGGTTTCTTAGACGTCAGGTGGCACTTTTCGGGGAAATGTGCGCGGAA
CCCCTATTTGTTTATTTTTCTAAATACATTCAAATATGTATCCGCTCATGAGACAATAACCCTGATAAAT
GCTTCAATAATATTGAAAAAGGAAGAGTATGAGTATTCAACATTTCCGTGTCGCCCTTATTCCCTTTTTT
GCGGCATTTTGCCTTCCTGTTTTTGCTCACCCAGAAACGCTGGTGAAAGTAAAAGATGCTGAAGATCAGT
TGGGTGCACGAGTGGGTTACATCGAACTGGATCTCAACAGCGGTAAGATCCTTGAGAGTTTTCGCCCCGA
AGAACGTTTTCCAATGATGAGCACTTTTAAAGTTCTGCTATGTGGCGCGGTATTATCCCGTGTTGACGCC
GGGCAAGAGCAACTCGGTCGCCGCATACACTATTCTCAGAATGACTTGGTTGAGTACTCACCAGTCACAG
AAAAGCATCTTACGGATGGCATGACAGTAAGAGAATTATGCAGTGCTGCCATAACCATGAGTGATAACAC
TGCGGCCAACTTACTTCTGACAACGATCGGAGGACCGAAGGAGCTAACCGCTTTTTTGCACAACATGGGG
GATCATGTAACTCGCCTTGATCGTTGGGAACCGGAGCTGAATGAAGCCATACCAAACGACGAGCGTGACA
CCACGATGCCTGTAGCAATGGCAACAACGTTGCGCAAACTATTAACTGGCGAACTACTTACTCTAGCTTC
CCGGCAACAATTAATAGACTGGATGGAGGCGGATAAAGTTGCAGGACCACTTCTGCGCTCGGCCCTTCCG
GCTGGCTGGTTTATTGCTGATAAATCTGGAGCCGGTGAGCGTGGGTCTCGCGGTATCATTGCAGCACTGG
GGCCAGATGGTAAGCCCTCCCGTATCGTAGTTATCTACACGACGGGGAGTCAGGCAACTATGGATGAACG
AAATAGACAGATCGCTGAGATAGGTGCCTCACTGATTAAGCATTGGTAACTGTCAGACCAAGTTTACTCA
TATATACTTTAGATTGATTTAAAACTTCATTTTTAATTTAAAAGGATCTAGGTGAAGATCCTTTTTGATA
ATCTCATGACCAAAATCCCTTAACGTGAGTTTTCGTTCCACTGAGCGTCAGACCCCGTAGAAAAGATCAA
AGGATCTTCTTGAGATCCTTTTTTTCTGCGCGTAATCTGCTGCTTGCAAACAAAAAAACCACCGCTACCA
GCGGTGGTTTGTTTGCCGGATCAAGAGCTACCAACTCTTTTTCCGAAGGTAACTGGCTTCAGCAGAGCGC
AGATACCAAATACTGTTCTTCTAGTGTAGCCGTAGTTAGGCCACCACTTCAAGAACTCTGTAGCACCGCC
TACATACCTCGCTCTGCTAATCCTGTTACCAGTGGCTGCTGCCAGTGGCGATAAGTCGTGTCTTACCGGG
TTGGACTCAAGACGATAGTTACCGGATAAGGCGCAGCGGTCGGGCTGAACGGGGGGTTCGTGCACACAGC
CCAGCTTGGAGCGAACGACCTACACCGAACTGAGATACCTACAGCGTGAGCTATGAGAAAGCGCCACGCT
TCCCGAAGGGAGAAAGGCGGACAGGTATCCGGTAAGCGGCAGGGTCGGAACAGGAGAGCGCACGAGGGAG
CTTCCAGGGGGAAACGCCTGGTATCTTTATAGTCCTGTCGGGTTTCGCCACCTCTGACTTGAGCGTCGAT
TTTTGTGATGCTCGTCAGGGGGGCGGAGCCTATGGAAAAACGCCAGCAACGCGGCCTTTTTACGGTTCCT
GGCCTTTTGCTGGCCTTTTGCTCACATGTTCTTTCCTGCGTTATCCCCTGATTCTGTGGATAACCGTATT
ACCGCCTTTGAGTGAGCTGATACCGCTCGCCGCAGCCGAACGACCGAGCGCAGCGAGTCAGTGAGCGAGG
AAGCGGAAGAGCGCCCAATACGCAAACCGCCTCTCCCCGCGCGTTGGCCGATTCATTAATGCAGCAAGCT
CATGGCTGACTAATTTTTTTTATTTATGCAGAGGCCGAGGCCGCCTCGGCCTCTGAGCTATTCCAGAAGT
AGTGAGGAGGCTTTTTTGGAGGCCTAGGCTTTTGCAAAAAGCTCCCCGTGGCACGACAGGTTTCCCGACT
GGAAAGCGGGCAGTGAGCGCAACGCAATTAATGTGAGTTAGCTCACTCATTAGGCACCCCAGGCTTTACA
CTTTATGCTTCCGGCTCGTATGTTGTGTGGAATTGTGAGCGGATAACAATTTCACACAGGAAACAGCTAT
GACATGATTACGAATTTCACAAATAAAGCATTTTTTTCACTGCATTCTAGTTGTGGTTTGTCCAAACTCA
TCAATGTATCTTATCATGTCTGGATCAACTGGATAACTCAAGCTAACCAAAATCATCCCAAACTTCCCAC
CCCATACCCTATTACCACTGCCAATTACCTGTGGTTTCATTTACTCTAAACCTGTGATTCCTCTGAATTA
TTTTCATTTTAAAGAAATTGTATTTGTTAAATATGTACTACAAACTTAGTAGTTGGAAGGGCTAATTCAC
TCCCAAAGAAGACAAGATATCCTTGATCTGTGGATCTACCACACACAAGGCTACTTCCCTGATTAGCAGA
ACTACACACCAGGGCCAGGGGTCAGATATCCACTGACCTTTGGATGGTGCTACAAGCTAGTACCAGTTGA
GCCAGATAAGGTAGAAGAGGCCAATAAAGGAGAGAACACCAGCTTGTTACACCCTGTGAGCCTGCATGGG
ATGGATGACCCGGAGAGAGAAGTGTTAGAGTGGAGGTTTGACAGCCGCCTAGCATTTCATCACGTGGCCC
GAGAGCTGCATCCGGAGTACTTCAAGAACTGCTGATATCGAGCTTGCTACAAGGGACTTTCCGCTGGGGA
CTTTCCAGGGAGGCGTGGCCTGGGCGGGACTGGGGAGTGGCGAGCCCTCAGATCCTGCATATAAGCAGCT
GCTTTTTGCCTGTACTGGGTCTCTCTGGTTAGACCAGATCTGAGCCTGGGAGCTCTCTGGCTAACTAGGG
AACCCACTGCTTAAGCCTCAATAAAGCTTGCCTTGAGTGCTTCAAGTAGTGTGTGCCCGTCTGTTGTGTG
ACTCTGGTAACTAGAGATCCCTCAGACCCTTTTAGTCAGTGTGGAAAATCTCTAGCAGTGGCGCCCGAAC
AGGGACTTGAAAGCGAAAGGGAAACCAGAGGAGCTCTCTCGACGCAGGACTCGGCTTGCTGAAGCGCGCA
CGGCAAGAGGCGAGGGGCGGCGACTGGTGAGTACGCCAAAAATTTTGACTAGCGGAGGCTAGAAGGAGAG
AGATGGGTGCGAGAGCGTCAGTATTAAGCGGGGGAGAATTAGATCGCGATGGGAAAAAATTCGGTTAAGG
CCAGGGGGAAAGAAAAAATATAAATTAAAACATATAGTATGGGCAAGCAGGGAGCTAGAACGATTCGCAG
TTAATCCTGGCCTGTTAGAAACATCAGAAGGCTGTAGACAAATACTGGGACAGCTACAACCATCCCTTCA
GACAGGATCAGAAGAACTTAGATCATTATATAATACAGTAGCAACCCTCTATTGTGTGCATCAAAGGATA
GAGATAAAAGACACCAAGGAAGCTTTAGACAAGATAGAGGAAGAGCAAAACAAAAGTAAGACCACCGCAC
AGCAAGCGGCCGGCCGCTGATCTTCAGACCTGGAGGAGGAGATATGAGGGACAATTGGAGAAGTGAATTA
TATAAATATAAAGTAGTAAAAATTGAACCATTAGGAGTAGCACCCACCAAGGCAAAGAGAAGAGTGGTGC
AGAGAGAAAAAAGAGCAGTGGGAATAGGAGCTTTGTTCCTTGGGTTCTTGGGAGCAGCAGGAAGCACTAT
GGGCGCAGCGTCAATGACGCTGACGGTACAGGCCAGACAATTATTGTCTGGTATAGTGCAGCAGCAGAAC
AATTTGCTGAGGGCTATTGAGGCGCAACAGCATCTGTTGCAACTCACAGTCTGGGGCATCAAGCAGCTCC
AGGCAAGAATCCTGGCTGTGGAAAGATACCTAAAGGATCAACAGCTCCTGGGGATTTGGGGTTGCTCTGG
AAAACTCATTTGCACCACTGCTGTGCCTTGGAATGCTAGTTGGAGTAATAAATCTCTGGAACAGATTTGG
AATCACACGACCTGGATGGAGTGGGACAGAGAAATTAACAATTACACAAGCTTAATACACTCCTTAATTG
AAGAATCGCAAAACCAGCAAGAAAAGAATGAACAAGAATTATTGGAATTAGATAAATGGGCAAGTTTGTG
GAATTGGTTTAACATAACAAATTGGCTGTGGTATATAAAATTATTCATAATGATAGTAGGAGGCTTGGTA
GGTTTAAGAATAGTTTTTGCTGTACTTTCTATAGTGAATAGAGTTAGGCAGGGATATTCACCATTATCGT
TTCAGACCCACCTCCCAACCCCGAGGGGACCCGACAGGCCCGAAGGAATAGAAGAAGAAGGTGGAGAGAG
AGACAGAGACAGATCCATTCGATTAGTGAACGGATCTCGACGGTATCGCCGAATTCACAAATGGCAGTAT
TCATCCACAA
Features (pLannotate 1.2.2; 30 found; start..end, strand, type, name):
      1..118     +  misc_feature   cPPT/CTS: central polypurine tract and central termination sequence of HIV-1
    166..1344    +  promoter       EF-1α promoter: strong constitutive promoter for human elongation factor EF-1α
   1365..1385    +  protein_bind   attB1: mutant version of attB; core recombination site for the Gateway® BP reaction BP Clonase™
   1391..3688    +  CDS            BRAF: BRAF_HUMAN - Also known as BRAF1, RAFB1. Experimental evidence at protein level: Swiss-Prot protein existence level 1. Protein kinase involved in the transduction of mitogenic signals from the cell membrane to the nucleus (Probable). Phosphorylates MAP2K1, and thereby activates the MAP kinase signal transduction pathway (PubMed:21441910, PubMed:29433126). May play a role in the postsynaptic responses of hippocampal neurons (PubMed:1508179). From Homo sapiens (Human).
   3693..3717    -  protein_bind   attB2: mutant version of attB; recombination site for the Gateway® BP reaction BP Clonase™
   3725..3743    +  promoter       T3 promoter: promoter for bacteriophage T3 RNA polymerase
   3769..3787    -  promoter       T7 promoter: promoter for bacteriophage T7 RNA polymerase
   3793..3811    -  protein_bind   attB4 (fragment): mutant version of attB; core recombination site for the Gateway® BP reaction BP Clonase™
   3867..3908    +  CDS            V5 tag: epitope tag from simian virus 5
   4034..4496    +  misc_feature   IRES: internal ribosome entry site (IRES) of the encephalomyocarditis virus (EMCV)
   4510..5107    +  CDS            PuroR (fragment): puromycin N-acetyltransferase; pac from Streptomyces; confers resistance to puromycin
   5123..5711    +  misc_feature   WPRE: woodchuck hepatitis virus posttranscriptional regulatory element
   5719..5784    +  CDS            nef (fragment): NEF_HV1Z2 - Experimental evidence at protein level: Swiss-Prot protein existence level 1. Extracellular Nef protein targets CD4(+) T-lymphocytes for apoptosis by interacting with CXCR4 surface receptors. From Human immunodeficiency virus type 1 group M subtype D (isolate Z2/CDC-Z34) (HIV-1).
   5786..6019    +  LTR            3' LTR (ΔU3): self-inactivating 3' long terminal repeat (LTR) from HIV-1
   6224..6328    +  promoter       AmpR promoter: bla
   6329..7189    +  CDS            AmpR: β-lactamase; bla; confers resistance to ampicillin, carbenicillin, and related antibiotics
   7360..7948    +  rep_origin     ori: high-copy-number ColE1/pMB1/pBR322/pUC origin of replication
   8131..8185    +  CDS            lacI (fragment): lac repressor; lacI; The lac repressor binds to the lac operator to inhibit transcription in E. coli. This inhibition can be relieved by adding lactose or isopropyl-β-D-thiogalactopyranoside (IPTG).
   8191..8284    +  rep_origin     SV40 ori (fragment): SV40 origin of replication
   8309..8346    +  CDS            lacI (fragment): lac repressor; lacI; The lac repressor binds to the lac operator to inhibit transcription in E. coli. This inhibition can be relieved by adding lactose or isopropyl-β-D-thiogalactopyranoside (IPTG).
   8359..8380    +  protein_bind   CAP binding site: CAP binding activates transcription in the presence of cAMP. E. coli catabolite activator protein
   8395..8425    +  promoter       lac promoter: promoter for the E. coli lac operon
   8429..8451    +  protein_bind   lac operator (fragment): The lac repressor binds to the lac operator to inhibit transcription in E. coli. This inhibition can be relieved by adding lactose or isopropyl-β-D-thiogalactopyranoside (IPTG). lac repressor encoded by lacI
   8483..8566    +  polyA_signal   SV40 poly(A) signal (fragment): SV40 polyadenylation signal
   8733..9062    +  CDS            nef (fragment): NEF_HV1BR - Experimental evidence at protein level: Swiss-Prot protein existence level 1. Extracellular Nef protein targets CD4(+) T-lymphocytes for apoptosis by interacting with CXCR4 surface receptors (PubMed:14990729). From Human immunodeficiency virus type 1 group M subtype B (isolate BRU/LAI) (HIV-1).
   9110..9367    +  LTR            5' LTR (truncated): truncated 5' long terminal repeat (LTR) from HIV-1
   9414..9539    +  misc_feature   HIV-1 Ψ: packaging signal of human immunodeficiency virus type 1
   9523..9861    +  CDS            HIV-1 gag (fragment): gag protein from human immunodeficiency virus 1; gag
  10036..10269   +  misc_feature   RRE: The Rev response element (RRE) of HIV-1 allows for Rev-dependent mRNA export from the nucleus to the cytoplasm.
  10646..10746   +  CDS            Rev (fragment): human immunodeficiency virus 1 (HIV-1) Rev protein; rev; enhances nuclear export of unspliced and incompletely spliced viral mRNAs
