[The description below was written by a language model from this plasmid's Addgene catalogue record and pLannotate feature annotations shown in this document.]
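Description:
pHAGE-BRAF-E695K is an HIV-1-derived lentiviral expression plasmid built on the pHAGE backbone that carries the human BRAF open reading frame with the E695K point mutation. It is propagated in E. coli through a high-copy ColE1/pUC-type origin and selected with ampicillin via the β-lactamase gene. The recombination-deficient Stbl3 strain is the recorded host, a common choice for keeping LTR-containing plasmids stable.

The viral portion comprises a 5' LTR (annotated as truncated), the Ψ packaging signal with an adjoining gag fragment, the Rev response element for Rev-dependent nuclear export of the genomic RNA, the cPPT/CTS element that aids nuclear import of the reverse-transcribed genome, and a self-inactivating ΔU3 3' LTR. Because no complete viral genes are annotated, virus production depends on packaging functions supplied in trans.

Between these elements, the constitutive human EF-1α promoter drives BRAF, which is flanked by attB1 and attB2 sites left by Gateway cloning. A V5 epitope tag sequence is annotated some distance downstream of attB2, but the record does not indicate whether it is fused in frame to BRAF or separated from it by a stop codon. An EMCV IRES then allows translation of puromycin N-acetyltransferase from the same transcript, so transduced mammalian cells can be selected with puromycin. A WPRE enhances transcript expression.

BRAF encodes a kinase that phosphorylates MAP2K1 and activates the MAP kinase pathway. The construct comes from a systematic effort to functionally annotate somatic cancer mutations, and it is suited to stable expression of this variant in mammalian cells to assess its effects.
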