Addgene plasmid #116142: pHAGE-BRAF-E695K
Purpose: Lentiviral expression of BRAF E695K
Depositing lab: Gordon Mills & Kenneth Scott. Depositing organization: Baylor College of Medicine. Publication: Systematic Functional Annotation of Somatic Mutations in Cancer. Ng PK, Li J, Jeong KJ, Shao S, Chen H, Tsang YH, Sengupta S, Wang Z, Bhavana VH, Tran R, Soewito S, Minussi DC, Moreno D, Kong K, Dogruluk T, Lu H, Gao J, Tokheim C, Zhou DC, Johnson AM, Zeng J, Ip CKM, Ju Z, Wester M, Yu S, Li Y, Vellano CP, Schultz N, Karchin R, Ding L, Lu Y, Cheung LWT, Chen K, Shaw KR, Meric-Bernstam F, Scott KL, Yi S, Sahni N, Liang H, Mills GB. Cancer Cell. 2018 Mar 12;33(3):450-462.e10. doi: 10.1016/j.ccell.2018.01.021. PubMed 29533785.
Backbone
  Vector backbone: pHAGE
  Vector type: Lentiviral
Growth in bacteria
  Bacterial resistance: Ampicillin, 100 μg/mL
  Growth temperature: 37°C
  Growth strain: Stbl3
  Copy number: High Copy
Gene/Insert
  Gene/Insert name: BRAF
  Species: H. sapiens (human)
  Mutation: E695K
  Entrez Gene: BRAF (a.k.a. B-RAF1, B-raf, BRAF-1, BRAF1, NS7, RAFB1)
  Cloning method: Gateway Cloning
Terms and licenses: Academic/Nonprofit Terms; Industry Terms: Not Available to Industry
How to cite: pHAGE-BRAF-E695K was a gift from Gordon Mills & Kenneth Scott (Addgene plasmid # 116142 ; http://n2t.net/addgene:116142 ; RRID:Addgene_116142)
