>Addgene plasmid #116142 | pHAGE-BRAF-E695K | depositor partial sequence | sequence record 219015 | insert
ATGGCGGCGCTGAGCGGTGGCGGTGGTGGCGGCGCGGAGCCGGGCCAGGCTCTGTTCAACGGGGACATGG
AGCCCGAGGCCGGCGCCGGCGCCGGCGCCGCGGCCTCTTCGGCTGCGGACCCTGCCATTCCGGAGGAGGT
GTGGAATATCAAACAAATGATTAAGTTGACACAGGAACATATAGAGGCCCTATTGGACAAATTTGGTGGG
GAGCATAATCCACCATCAATATATCTGGAGGCCTATGAAGAATACACCAGCAAGCTAGATGCACTCCAAC
AAAGAGAACAACAGTTATTGGAATCTCTGGGGAACGGAACTGATTTTTCTGTTTCTAGCTCTGCATCAAT
GGATACCGTTACATCTTCTTCCTCTTCTAGCCTTTCAGTGCTACCTTCATCTCTTTCAGTTTTTCAAAAT
CCCACAGATGTGGCACGGAGCAACCCCAAGTCACCACAAAAACCTATCGTTAGAGTCTTCCTGCCCAACA
AACAGAGGACAGTGGTACCTGCAAGGTGTGGAGTTACAGTCCGAGACAGTCTAAAGAAAGCACTGATGAT
GAGAGGTCTAATCCCAGAGTGCTGTGCTGTTTACAGAATTCAGGATGGAGAGAAGAAACCAATTGGTTGG
GACACTGATATTTCCTGGCTTACTGGAGAAGAATTGCATGTGGAAGTGTTGGAGAATGTTCCACTTACAA
CACACAACTTTGTACGAAAAACGTTTTTCACCTTAGCATTTTGTGACTTTTGTCGAAAGCTGCTTTTCCA
GGGTTTCCGCTGTCAAACATGTGGTTATAAATTTCACCAGCGTTGTAGTACAGAAGTTCCACTGATGTGT
GTTAATTATGACCAACTTGATTTGCTGTTTGTCTCCAAGTTCTTTGAACACCACCCAATACCACAGGAAG
AGGCGTCCTTAGCAGAGACTGCCCTAACATCTGGATCATCCCCTTCCGCACCCGCCTCGGACTCTATTGG
GCCCCAAATTCTCACCAGTCCGTCTCCTTCAAAATCCATTCCAATTCCACAGCCCTTCCGACCAGCAGAT
GAAGATCATCGAAATCAATTTGGGCAACGAGACCGATCCTCATCAGCTCCCAATGTGCATATAAACACAA
TAGAACCTGTCAATATTGATGACTTGATTAGAGACCAAGGATTTCGTGGTGATGGAGGATCAACCACAGG
TTTGTCTGCTACCCCCCCTGCCTCATTACCTGGCTCACTAACTAACGTGAAAGCCTTACAGAAATCTCCA
GGACCTCAGCGAGAAAGGAAGTCATCTTCATCCTCAGAAGACAGGAATCGAATGAAAACACTTGGTAGAC
GGGACTCGAGTGATGATTGGGAGATTCCTGATGGGCAGATTACAGTGGGACAAAGAATTGGATCTGGATC
ATTTGGAACAGTCTACAAGGGAAAGTGGCATGGTGATGTGGCAGTGAAAATGTTGAATGTGACAGCACCT
ACACCTCAGCAGTTACAAGCCTTCAAAAATGAAGTAGGAGTACTCAGGAAAACACGACATGTGAATATCC
TACTCTTCATGGGCTATTCCACAAAGCCACAACTGGCTATTGTTACCCAGTGGTGTGAGGGCTCCAGCTT
GTATCACCATCTCCATATCATTGAGACCAAATTTGAGATGATCAAACTTATAGATATTGCACGACAGACT
GCACAGGGCATGGATTACTTACACGCCAAGTCAATCATCCACAGAGACCTCAAGAGTAATAATATATTTC
TTCATGAAGACCTCACAGTAAAAATAGGTGATTTTGGTCTAGCTACAGTGAAATCTCGATGGAGTGGGTC
CCATCAGTTTGAACAGTTGTCTGGATCCATTTTGTGGATGGCACCAGAAGTCATCAGAATGCAAGATAAA
AATCCATACAGCTTTCAGTCAGATGTATATGCATTTGGAATTGTTCTGTATGAATTGATGACTGGACAGT
TACCTTATTCAAACATCAACAACAGGGACCAGATAATTTTTATGGTGGGACGAGGATACCTGTCTCCAGA
TCTCAGTAAGGTACGGAGTAACTGTCCAAAAGCCATGAAGAGATTAATGGCAAAGTGCCTCAAAAAGAAA
AGAGATGAGAGACCACTCTTTCCCCAAATTCTCGCCTCTATTGAGCTGCTGGCCCGCTCATTGCCAAAAA
TTCACCGCAGTGCATCAGAACCCTCCTTGAATCGGGCTGGTTTCCAAACAGAGGATTTTAGTCTATATGC
TTGTGCTTCTCCAAAAACACCCATCCAGGCAGGGGGATATGGTGCGTTTCCTGTCCACTAG
